Addgene plasmid #15557: pcDNA3 Flag mPTIP
Depositing lab: Kai Ge. Publication: PTIP associates with MLL3- and MLL4-containing histone H3 lysine 4 methyltransferase complex. Cho YW, Hong T, Hong S, Guo H, Yu H, Kim D, Guszczynski T, Dressler GR, Copeland TD, Kalkum M, Ge K. J Biol Chem. 2007 Jul 13. 282(28):20395-406. 10.1074/jbc.M701574200 PubMed 17500065.
Backbone
  Vector backbone: pcDNA3
  Backbone manufacturer: Invitrogen
  Backbone size w/o insert (bp): 5446
  Vector type: Mammalian Expression
  Selectable markers: Neomycin (select with G418)
Growth in bacteria
  Bacterial resistance: Ampicillin, 100 μg/mL
  Growth temperature: 37°C
  Growth strain: DH5alpha
  Copy number: High Copy
Gene/Insert
  Gene/Insert name: PTIP (alt name: PAX interacting (with transcription-activation domain) protein 1)
  Species: M. musculus (mouse)
  Insert size (bp): 3200
  GenBank ID: BC066014
  Entrez Gene: Paxip1 (a.k.a. D5Ertd149e, PTIP)
  Tag / fusion protein: Flag (N terminal on insert)
  Cloning method: Restriction Enzyme; 5′ cloning site BglII/BamHI (destroyed during cloning); 3′ cloning site XhoI (not destroyed)
  Sequencing primers: 5′ T7; 3′ SP6
Terms and licenses: Academic/Nonprofit Terms; Industry Terms: Not Available to Industry
How to cite: pcDNA3 Flag mPTIP was a gift from Kai Ge (Addgene plasmid # 15557 ; http://n2t.net/addgene:15557 ; RRID:Addgene_15557)
