[The description below was written by a language model from this plasmid's Addgene catalogue record.]
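Description:
pcDNA3 Flag mPTIP is a mammalian expression plasmid built on the Invitrogen pcDNA3 backbone (about 5.4 kb without insert) that carries the mouse PTIP coding sequence, the product of the Paxip1 gene (PAX interacting protein 1). The insert is roughly 3.2 kb and is fused at its N terminus to a Flag epitope tag. It was introduced by restriction cloning, with a BglII/BamHI junction at the 5′ end that was destroyed in the process and an intact XhoI site at the 3′ end. The plasmid is maintained at high copy in E. coli under ampicillin selection, and it carries a neomycin resistance marker so that transfected mammalian cells can be selected with G418 to derive stable lines.

The record does not list the regulatory elements individually and no feature table is provided. pcDNA3 is a standard vector in which the insert is normally expressed from the CMV immediate-early promoter with a downstream polyadenylation signal. The T7 and SP6 sequencing primers named in the record correspond to the phage promoter sites that flank the pcDNA3 polylinker.

The Flag tag allows the expressed protein to be detected by western blot or immunostaining and to be recovered with its binding partners by anti-Flag affinity purification. This fits the associated publication, which reports that PTIP associates with histone H3 lysine 4 methyltransferase complexes containing MLL3 and MLL4. The construct is therefore suited to transient or stable expression of tagged mouse PTIP in cultured mammalian cells for studies of its interactions and its role in chromatin modification.
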