>Addgene plasmid #15557 | pcDNA3 Flag mPTIP | addgene partial sequence | sequence record 22033 | CMV-F 5'-CGCAAATGGGCGGTAGGCGTG-3'
GCAGAGCTCTCTGGCTACTAGAGAACCCCTGCTTACTGGCTTATCGAAATTAATACGACTCACTATAGGG
AGACCCAAGCTTGGTACCGAGCTCGGATCTTGGCCACCATGGACTACAAGGACGACGATGACAAGATGTC
GGAGCCGGCGCCCGAAGTTCCAGAGGAGCTATTCCGCGAGGTCAAGTACTACGCGGTGGGCGACATCGAC
CCGCAGGTTATTCAGCTCCTTAAAGCTGGGAAAGCCAAGGAAGTCTCCTACAATGCCCTGGCCTCACACA
TCATTTCAGAGGATGGGGACAACCCAGAGGTGGGAGAAGCCCGTGAGGTCTTTGACTTGCCCGTTGTAAA
GCCTTCCTGGGTGACTCTGTCCGTGCAATGTGGCGCTCTCCTGCCAGTCAATGGTTTCTCTCCAGAGTCC
TGTCAGATTTTTTTTGGACTCACTGCCTGCCTTTCTCAGGTGTCATCTGAAGACAGAAGTGCCCTGTGGG
CCTTGGTTACGTTCCACGGGGGCAGTTGCCAACTAAACCTTAACAAGAAGTGCACACACTTGATTGTCCC
AGAGCCAAAGGGGGAGAAATACGAGCGTGCTGTCAAAAGAACAAGTATTAAGATTGTCACCCCGGACTGG
GTCCTGGACTGTGTGTCTGAGAAGA
